>Addgene plasmid #58987 | pMIG-IRF4 | depositor full sequence | sequence record 91469 | pMIG-IRF4 sequence 7585 bps
TGAAAGACCCCACCTGTAGGTTTGGCAAGCTAGCTTAAGTAACGCCATTTTGCAAGGCATGGAAAATACA
TAACTGAGAATAGAGAAGTTCAGATCAAGGTTAGGAACAGAGAGACAGCAGAATATGGGCCAAACAGGAT
ATCTGTGGTAAGCAGTTCCTGCCCCGGCTCAGGGCCAAGAACAGATGGTCCCCAGATGCGGTCCCGCCCT
CAGCAGTTTCTAGAGAACCATCAGATGTTTCCAGGGTGCCCCAAGGACCTGAAAATGACCCTGTGCCTTA
TTTGAACTAACCAATCAGTTCGCTTCTCGCTTCTGTTCGCGCGCTTCTGCTCCCCGAGCTCAATAAAAGA
GCCCACAACCCCTCACTCGGCGCGCCAGTCCTCCGATAGACTGCGTCGCCCGGGTACCCGTATTCCCAAT
AAAGCCTCTTGCTGTTTGCATCCGAATCGTGGACTCGCTGATCCTTGGGAGGGTCTCCTCAGATTGATTG
ACTGCCCACCTCGGGGGTCTTTCATTTGGAGGTTCCACCGAGATTTGGAGACCCCTGCCTAGGGACCACC
GACCCCCCCGCCGGGAGGTAAGCTGGCCAGCGGTCGTTTCGTGTCTGTCTCTGTCTTTGTGCGTGTTTGT
GCCGGCATCTAATGTTTGCGCCTGCGTCTGTACTAGTTAGCTAACTAGCTCTGTATCTGGCGGACCCGTG
GTGGAACTGACGAGTTCTGAACACCCGGCCGCAACCCTGGGAGACGTCCCAGGGACTTTGGGGGCCGTTT
TTGTGGCCCGACCTGAGGAAGGGAGTCGATGTGGAATCCGACCCCGTCAGGATATGTGGTTCTGGTAGGA
GACGAGAACCTAAAACAGTTCCCGCCTCCGTCTGAATTTTTGCTTTCGGTTTGGAACCGAAGCCGCGCGT
CTTGTCTGCTGCAGCGCTGCAGCATCGTTCTGTGTTGTCTCTGTCTGACTGTGTTTCTGTATTTGTCTGA
AAATTAGGGCCAGACTGTTACCACTCCCTTAAGTTTGACCTTAGGTCACTGGAAAGATGTCGAGCGGATC
GCTCACAACCAGTCGGTAGATGTCAAGAAGAGACGTTGGGTTACCTTCTGCTCTGCAGAATGGCCAACCT
TTAACGTCGGATGGCCGCGAGACGGCACCTTTAACCGAGACCTCATCACCCAGGTTAAGATCAAGGTCTT
TTCACCTGGCCCGCATGGACACCCAGACCAGGTCCCCTACATCGTGACCTGGGAAGCCTTGGCTTTTGAC
CCCCCTCCCTGGGTCAAGCCCTTTGTACACCCTAAGCCTCCGCCTCCTCTTCCTCCATCCGCCCCGTCTC
TCCCCCTTGAACCTCCTCGTTCGACCCCGCCTCGATCCTCCCTTTATCCAGCCCTCACTCCTTCTCTAGG
CGCCGGAATTAGATCTCTCGAGGCCACCATGAACTTGGAGACGGGCAGCCGGGGCTCAGAGTTCGGCATG
AGCGCAGTGAGCTGCGGCAATGGGAAACTCCGACAGTGGTTGATCGACCAGATCGACAGCGGCAAGTACC
CCGGGCTGGTGTGGGAGAACGAGGAGAAGAGCGTCTTCCGCATCCCGTGGAAACACGCGGGCAAGCAGGA
CTACAATCGTGAGGAGGACGCTGCCCTCTTCAAGGCTTGGGCATTGTTTAAAGGCAAGTTCCGAGAAGGG
ATCGACAAGCCAGATCCTCCTACTTGGAAGACAAGATTACGATGTGCTCTGAACAAGAGCAATGACTTTG
AGGAATTGGTCGAGAGGAGCCAGCTGGATATCTCTGACCCATACAAGGTGTACAGGATTGTTCCAGAGGG
AGCCAAAAAAGGAGCAAAGCAGCTCACTTTGGATGACACACAGATGGCCATGGGCCACCCCTACCCCATG
ACAGCACCTTATGGCTCTCTGCCAGCCCAGCAGGTTCATAACTACATGATGCCACCCCATGACAGGAGCT
GGAGGGATTATGCCCCTGACCAGTCACACCCAGAAATCCCATATCAATGTCCTGTGACGTTTGGCCCACG
AGGCCACCACTGGCAAGGCCCATCTTGTGAAAATGGTTGCCAGGTGACAGGAACCTTTTATGCTTGTGCC
CCACCTGAGTCCCAGGCTCCTGGAATCCCCATTGAGCCAAGCATAAGGTCTGCTGAAGCCTTGGCGCTCT
CAGACTGCCGGCTGCATATCTGCCTGTATTACCGGGACATCCTCGTGAAAGAGCTGACCACGACGAGCCC
TGAAGGCTGCCGGATCTCCCACGGACACACCTATGATGTTAGCAACCTGGACCAGGTCCTGTTTCCCTAC
CCGGACGACAATGGACAGAGGAAGAACATTGAGAAGTTGCTGAGCCACCTGGAGAGGGGACTGGTCCTCT
GGATGGCTCCAGATGGGCTTTATGCCAAAAGACTCTGCCAGAGTAGGATCTACTGGGATGGGCCCCTGGC
ACTGTGCAGCGATCGGCCCAACAAGCTAGAAAGAGACCAGACTTGCAAGCTCTTTGACACACAGCAGTTT
CTATCAGAGCTGCAAGTGTTTGCTCACCATGGCCGGCCAGCACCGAGATTCCAGGTGACTCTGTGCTTTG
GTGAGGAGTTTCCAGACCCTCAGAGACAGAGGAAGCTCATCACAGCTCATGTGGAACCTCTGCTAGCCAG
ACAACTGTATTACTTTGCTCAACAAAACACTGGACATTTCCTGAGGGGCTACGAGTTACCTGAACACGTT
ACCACTCCAGATTACCACCGCTCCCTCCGTCATTCTTCCATCCAAGAGTGAGAATTCCGCCCCTCTCCCT
CCCCCCCCCCTAACGTTACTGGCCGAAGCCGCTTGGAATAAGGCCGGTGTGCGTTTGTCTATATGTTATT
TTCCACCATATTGCCGTCTTTTGGCAATGTGAGGGCCCGGAAACCTGGCCCTGTCTTCTTGACGAGCATT
CCTAGGGGTCTTTCCCCTCTCGCCAAAGGAATGCAAGGTCTGTTGAATGTCGTGAAGGAAGCAGTTCCTC
TGGAAGCTTCTTGAAGACAAACAACGTCTGTAGCGACCCTTTGCAGGCAGCGGAACCCCCCACCTGGCGA
CAGGTGCCTCTGCGGCCAAAAGCCACGTGTATAAGATACACCTGCAAAGGCGGCACAACCCCAGTGCCAC
GTTGTGAGTTGGATAGTTGTGGAAAGAGTCAAATGGCTCTCCTCAAGCGTATTCAACAAGGGGCTGAAGG
ATGCCCAGAAGGTACCCCATTGTATGGGATCTGATCTGGGGCCTCGGTGCACATGCTTTACATGTGTTTA
GTCGAGGTTAAAAAAACGTCTAGGCCCCCCGAACCACGGGGACGTGGTTTTCCTTTGAAAAACACGATGA
TAATATGGCCACAACCATGGTGAGCAAGGGCGAGGAGCTGTTCACCGGGGTGGTGCCCATCCTGGTCGAG
CTGGACGGCGACGTGAACGGCCACAAGTTCAGCGTGTCCGGCGAGGGCGAGGGCGATGCCACCTACGGCA
AGCTGACCCTGAAGTTCATCTGCACCACCGGCAAGCTGCCCGTGCCCTGGCCCACCCTCGTGACCACCCT
GACCTACGGCGTGCAGTGCTTCAGCCGCTACCCCGACCACATGAAGCAGCACGACTTCTTCAAGTCCGCC
ATGCCCGAAGGCTACGTCCAGGAGCGCACCATCTTCTTCAAGGACGACGGCAACTACAAGACCCGCGCCG
AGGTGAAGTTCGAGGGCGACACCCTGGTGAACCGCATCGAGCTGAAGGGCATCGACTTCAAGGAGGACGG
CAACATCCTGGGGCACAAGCTGGAGTACAACTACAACAGCCACAACGTCTATATCATGGCCGACAAGCAG
AAGAACGGCATCAAGCGCAACTTCAAGATCCGCCACAACATCGAGGACGGCAGCGTGCAGCTCGCCGACC
ACTACCAGCAGAACACCCCCATCGGCGACGGCCCCGTGCTGCTGCCCGACAACCACTACCTGAGCACCCA
GTCCGCCCTGAGCAAAGACCCCAACGAGAAGCGCGATCACATGGTCCTGCTGGAGTTCGTGACCGCCGCC
GGGATCACTCACGGCATGGACGAGCTGTACAAGTAAGTCGACCTGCAGCCAAGCTTATCGATAAAATAAA
AGATTTTATTTAGTCTCCAGAAAAAGGGGGGAATGAAAGACCCCACCTGTAGGTTTGGCAAGCTAGCTTA
AGTAACGCCATTTTGCAAGGCATGGAAAATACATAACTGAGAATAGAGAAGTTCAGATCAAGGTTAGGAA
CAGAGAGACAGCAGAATATGGGCCAAACAGGATATCTGTGGTAAGCAGTTCCTGCCCCGGCTCAGGGCCA
AGAACAGATGGTCCCCAGATGCGGTCCCGCCCTCAGCAGTTTCTAGAGAACCATCAGATGTTTCCAGGGT
GCCCCAAGGACCTGAAAATGACCCTGTGCCTTATTTGAACTAACCAATCAGTTCGCTTCTCGCTTCTGTT
CGCGCGCTTCTGCTCCCCGAGCTCAATAAAAGAGCCCACAACCCCTCACTCGGCGCGCCAGTCCTCCGAT
AGACTGCGTCGCCCGGGTACCCGTGTATCCAATAAACCCTCTTGCAGTTGCATCCGACTTGTGGTCTCGC
TGTTCCTTGGGAGGGTCTCCTCTGAGTGATTGACTACCCGTCAGCGGGGGTCTTTCAGTATTCGTAATCA
TGGTCATAGCTGTTTCCTGTGTGAAATTGTTATCCGCTCACAATTCCACACAACATACGAGCCGGAAGCA
TAAAGTGTAAAGCCTGGGGTGCCTAATGAGTGAGCTAACTCACATTAATTGCGTTGCGCTCACTGCCCGC
TTTCCAGTCGGGAAACCTGTCGTGCCAGCTGCATTAATGAATCGGCCAACGCGCGGGGAGAGGCGGTTTG
CGTATTGGGCGCTCTTCCGCTTCCTCGCTCACTGACTCGCTGCGCTCGGTCGTTCGGCTGCGGCGAGCGG
TATCAGCTCACTCAAAGGCGGTAATACGGTTATCCACAGAATCAGGGGATAACGCAGGAAAGAACATGTG
AGCAAAAGGCCAGCAAAAGGCCAGGAACCGTAAAAAGGCCGCGTTGCTGGCGTTTTTCCATAGGCTCCGC
CCCCCTGACGAGCATCACAAAAATCGACGCTCAAGTCAGAGGTGGCGAAACCCGACAGGACTATAAAGAT
ACCAGGCGTTTCCCCCTGGAAGCTCCCTCGTGCGCTCTCCTGTTCCGACCCTGCCGCTTACCGGATACCT
GTCCGCCTTTCTCCCTTCGGGAAGCGTGGCGCTTTCTCATAGCTCACGCTGTAGGTATCTCAGTTCGGTG
TAGGTCGTTCGCTCCAAGCTGGGCTGTGTGCACGAACCCCCCGTTCAGCCCGACCGCTGCGCCTTATCCG
GTAACTATCGTCTTGAGTCCAACCCGGTAAGACACGACTTATCGCCACTGGCAGCAGCCACTGGTAACAG
GATTAGCAGAGCGAGGTATGTAGGCGGTGCTACAGAGTTCTTGAAGTGGTGGCCTAACTACGGCTACACT
AGAAGGACAGTATTTGGTATCTGCGCTCTGCTGAAGCCAGTTACCTTCGGAAAAAGAGTTGGTAGCTCTT
GATCCGGCAAACAAACCACCGCTGGTAGCGGTGGTTTTTTTGTTTGCAAGCAGCAGATTACGCGCAGAAA
AAAAGGATCTCAAGAAGATCCTTTGATCTTTTCTACGGGGTCTGACGCTCAGTGGAACGAAAACTCACGT
TAAGGGATTTTGGTCATGAGATTATCAAAAAGGATCTTCACCTAGATCCTTTTAAATTAAAAATGAAGTT
TTAAATCAATCTAAAGTATATATGAGTAAACTTGGTCTGACAGTTACCAATGCTTAATCAGTGAGGCACC
TATCTCAGCGATCTGTCTATTTCGTTCATCCATAGTTGCCTGACTCCCCGTCGTGTAGATAACTACGATA
CGGGAGGGCTTACCATCTGGCCCCAGTGCTGCAATGATACCGCGAGACCCACGCTCACCGGCTCCAGATT
TATCAGCAATAAACCAGCCAGCCGGAAGGGCCGAGCGCAGAAGTGGTCCTGCAACTTTATCCGCCTCCAT
CCAGTCTATTAATTGTTGCCGGGAAGCTAGAGTAAGTAGTTCGCCAGTTAATAGTTTGCGCAACGTTGTT
GCCATTGCTACAGGCATCGTGGTGTCACGCTCGTCGTTTGGTATGGCTTCATTCAGCTCCGGTTCCCAAC
GATCAAGGCGAGTTACATGATCCCCCATGTTGTGCAAAAAAGCGGTTAGCTCCTTCGGTCCTCCGATCGT
TGTCAGAAGTAAGTTGGCCGCAGTGTTATCACTCATGGTTATGGCAGCACTGCATAATTCTCTTACTGTC
ATGCCATCCGTAAGATGCTTTTCTGTGACTGGTGAGTACTCAACCAAGTCATTCTGAGAATAGTGTATGC
GGCGACCGAGTTGCTCTTGCCCGGCGTCAATACGGGATAATACCGCGCCACATAGCAGAACTTTAAAAGT
GCTCATCATTGGAAAACGTTCTTCGGGGCGAAAACTCTCAAGGATCTTACCGCTGTTGAGATCCAGTTCG
ATGTAACCCACTCGTGCACCCAACTGATCTTCAGCATCTTTTACTTTCACCAGCGTTTCTGGGTGAGCAA
AAACAGGAAGGCAAAATGCCGCAAAAAAGGGAATAAGGGCGACACGGAAATGTTGAATACTCATACTCTT
CCTTTTTCAATATTATTGAAGCATTTATCAGGGTTATTGTCTCATGAGCGGATACATATTTGAATGTATT
TAGAAAAATAAACAAATAGGGGTTCCGCGCACATTTCCCCGAAAAGTGCCACCTGACGTCTAAGAAACCA
TTATTATCATGACATTAACCTATAAAAATAGGCGTATCACGAGGCCCTTTCGTCTCGCGCGTTTCGGTGA
TGACGGTGAAAACCTCTGACACATGCAGCTCCCGGAGACGGTCACAGCTTGTCTGTAAGCGGATGCCGGG
AGCAGACAAGCCCGTCAGGGCGCGTCAGCGGGTGTTGGCGGGTGTCGGGGCTGGCTTAACTATGCGGCAT
CAGAGCAGATTGTACTGAGAGTGCACCATATGCGGTGTGAAATACCGCACAGATGCGTAAGGAGAAAATA
CCGCATCAGGCGCCATTCGCCATTCAGGCTGCGCAACTGTTGGGAAGGGCGATCGGTGCGGGCCTCTTCG
CTATTACGCCAGCTGGCGAAAGGGGGATGTGCTGCAAGGCGATTAAGTTGGGTAACGCCAGGGTTTTCCC
AGTCACGACGTTGTAAAACGACGGCCAGTGCCACGCTCTCCCTTATGCGACTCCTGCATTAGGAAGCAGC
CCAGTAGTAGGTTGAGGCCGTTGAGCACCGCCGCCGCAAGGAATGGTGCATGCAAGGAGATGGCGCCCAA
CAGTCCCCCGGCCACGGGGCCTGCCACCATACCCACGCCGAAACAAGCGCTCATGAGCCCGAAGTGGCGA
GCCCGATCTTCCCCATCGGTGATGTCGGCGATATAGGCGCCAGCAACCGCACCTGTGGCGCCGGTGATGC
CGGCCACGATGCGTCCGGCGTAGAG
Features (pLannotate 1.2.2; 18 found; start..end, strand, type, name):
      1..516     +  LTR            5' LTR: 5' long terminal repeat from murine embryonic stem cell virus
    580..921     +  misc_feature   MESV Ψ: packaging signal of murine embryonic stem cell virus
    988..1404    +  CDS            gag (truncated): truncated Moloney murine leukemia virus (MMLV) gag gene lacking the start codon
   1429..2778    +  CDS            Irf4: IRF4_MOUSE - Also known as Spip. Experimental evidence at protein level: Swiss-Prot protein existence level 1. Transcriptional activator. Binds to the interferon-stimulated response element (ISRE) of the MHC class I promoter. Binds the immunoglobulin lambda light chain enhancer, together with PU.1. Probably plays a role in ISRE-targeted signal transduction mechanisms specific to lymphoid cells. Involved in CD8(+) dendritic cell differentiation by forming a complex with the BATF-JUNB heterodimer in immune cells, leading to recognition of AICE sequence (5'-TGAnTCA/GAAA- 3'), an immune-specific r
   2901..3363    +  misc_feature   IRES: internal ribosome entry site (IRES) of the encephalomyocarditis virus (EMCV)
   3377..4096    +  CDS            EGFP: the original enhanced GFP (Yang et al., 1996) mammalian codon-optimized
   4163..4677    +  LTR            3' LTR: 3' long terminal repeat from murine embryonic stem cell virus
   4717..4733    -  protein_bind   lac operator: The lac repressor binds to the lac operator to inhibit transcription in E. coli. This inhibition can be relieved by adding lactose or isopropyl-β-D-thiogalactopyranoside (IPTG). lac repressor encoded by lacI
   4741..4771    -  promoter       lac promoter: promoter for the E. coli lac operon
   4786..4807    -  protein_bind   CAP binding site: CAP binding activates transcription in the presence of cAMP. E. coli catabolite activator protein
   4820..4912    -  CDS            lacI (fragment): lac repressor; lacI; The lac repressor binds to the lac operator to inhibit transcription in E. coli. This inhibition can be relieved by adding lactose or isopropyl-β-D-thiogalactopyranoside (IPTG).
   5095..5683    -  rep_origin     ori: high-copy-number ColE1/pMB1/pBR322/pUC origin of replication
   5854..6714    -  CDS            AmpR: β-lactamase; bla; confers resistance to ampicillin, carbenicillin, and related antibiotics
   6715..6819    -  promoter       AmpR promoter: bla
   6914..6949    +  CDS            rop (fragment): Rop protein, which maintains plasmids at low copy number; rop
   7051..7150    +  misc_feature   bom (fragment): basis of mobility region from pBR322
   7156..7310    -  CDS            lacZα (fragment): LacZα fragment of β-galactosidase; lacZ fragment
   7313..7585    -  CDS            TcR (fragment): tetracycline efflux protein; tet; confers resistance to tetracycline
