[The description below was written by a language model from this plasmid's Addgene catalogue record and pLannotate feature annotations shown in this document.]
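Description:
pMIG-IRF4 is a gammaretroviral expression plasmid built on the MIG (MSCV-IRES-GFP) backbone, designed to deliver mouse interferon regulatory factor 4 (Irf4) into mammalian cells together with a fluorescent marker. In bacteria it is maintained through a high-copy ColE1/pUC-type origin and selected with ampicillin via the β-lactamase gene and its native promoter. The remaining bacterial annotations (lac promoter/operator, and fragments of lacI, lacZα, rop, bom and the tetracycline resistance gene) are non-functional remnants of earlier cloning vectors rather than working parts of the design.

The retroviral cassette is bounded by 5' and 3' long terminal repeats of murine embryonic stem cell virus origin. The 5' LTR acts as the MSCV promoter, and is followed by the Ψ packaging signal and a truncated, start-codon-less MMLV gag segment, which allow the genomic transcript to be encapsidated when gag, pol and env are supplied in trans by a packaging cell line or helper plasmids. Downstream, the roughly 1.35 kb mouse Irf4 coding sequence was inserted between XhoI and EcoRI sites with an added Kozak sequence to favour translation initiation; no epitope tag is recorded. An EMCV internal ribosome entry site then drives translation of EGFP from the same bicistronic transcript, so green fluorescence reports on transduced, IRF4-expressing cells and permits their tracking or sorting.

The construct is suited to stable IRF4 overexpression after retroviral transduction. It was deposited in connection with a study of how miR-125b represses IRF4 in myeloid and B-cell leukemias.
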