Addgene plasmid #58987: pMIG-IRF4
Purpose: MSCV based expression vector - co-expresses GFP and murine IRF4
Depositing lab: David Baltimore. Depositing organization: California Institute of Technology. Publication: Dual mechanisms by which miR-125b represses IRF4 to induce myeloid and B-cell leukemias. So AY, Sookram R, Chaudhuri AA, Minisandram A, Cheng D, Xie C, Lim EL, Flores YG, Jiang S, Kim JT, Keown C, Ramakrishnan P, Baltimore D. Blood. 2014 Aug 28;124(9):1502-12. doi: 10.1182/blood-2014-02-553842. Epub 2014 Jul 8. PubMed 25006123.
Backbone
  Vector backbone: MIG
  Vector type: Mammalian Expression, Retroviral
Growth in bacteria
  Bacterial resistance: Ampicillin, 100 μg/mL
  Growth temperature: 37°C
  Growth strain: DH5alpha
  Copy number: Unknown
Gene/Insert
  Gene/Insert name: Mouse IRF4 (alt name: interferon regulatory factor 4)
  Species: M. musculus (mouse)
  Insert size (bp): 1353
  Entrez Gene: Irf4 (a.k.a. IRF-4, LSIRF, NF-EM5, Spip)
  Promoter: MSCV
  Tag / fusion protein: Kozak sequence added
  Cloning method: Restriction Enzyme; 5′ cloning site Xho1 (not destroyed); 3′ cloning site EcoR1 (not destroyed)
  Sequencing primers: 5′ caccctaagcctccgcctcctct
Terms and licenses: Academic/Nonprofit Terms; Industry Terms: Not Available to Industry
How to cite: pMIG-IRF4 was a gift from David Baltimore (Addgene plasmid # 58987 ; http://n2t.net/addgene:58987 ; RRID:Addgene_58987)
