>Addgene plasmid #58987 | pMIG-IRF4 | addgene partial sequence | sequence record 94310 | pLXSN5 5'-CCCTTGAACCTCCTCGTTCGACC-3'
CCTCACTCCTTCTCTAGGCGCCGGAATTAGATCTCTCGAGGCCACCATGAACTTGGAGACGGGCAGCCGG
GGCTCAGAGTTCGGCATGAGCGCAGTGAGCTGCGGCAATGGGAAACTCCGACAGTGGTTGATCGACCAGA
TCGACAGCGGCAAGTACCCCGGGCTGGTGTGGGAGAACGAGGAGAAGAGCGTCTTCCGCATCCCGTGGAA
ACACGCGGGCAAGCAGGACTACAATCGTGAGGAGGACGCTGCCCTCTTCAAGGCTTGGGCATTGTTTAAA
GGCAAGTTCCGAGAAGGGATCGACAAGCCAGATCCTCCTACTTGGAAGACAAGATTACGATGTGCTCTGA
ACAAGAGCAATGACTTTGAGGAATTGGTCGAGAGGAGCCAGCTGGATATCTCTGACCCATACAAGGTGTA
CAGGATTGTTCCAGAGGGAGCCAAAAAAGGAGCAAAGCAGCTCACTTTGGATGACACACAGATGGCCATG
GGCCACCCCTACCCCATGACAGCACCTTATGGCTCTCTGCCAGCCCAGCAGGTTCATAACTACATGATGC
CACCCCATGACAGGAGCTGGAGGGATTATGCCCCTGACCAGTCACACCCAGAAATCCCATATCAATGTCC
TGTGACGTTTGGCCCACGAGGCCACCACTGGCAAGGCCCATCTTGTGAAAATGGTTGCCAGGTGACAGGA
ACCTTTTATGCTTGTGCCCCACCTGAGTCCCAGGCTCCTGGAATCCCCATTGAGCCAAGCATAAGGTCTG
CTGAAGCCTTGGCGCTCTCAGACTGCCG
