>Addgene plasmid #58987 | pMIG-IRF4 | addgene partial sequence | sequence record 94312 | EGFP-N 5'-CGTCGCCGTCCAGCTCGACCAG-3'
CCTTGCTCACCATGGTTGTGGCCATATTATCATCGTGTTTTTCAAAGGAAAACCACGTCCCCGTGGTTCG
GGGGGCCTAGACGTTTTTTTAACCTCGACTAAACACATGTAAAGCATGTGCACCGAGGCCCCAGATCAGA
TCCCATACAATGGGGTACCTTCTGGGCATCCTTCAGCCCCTTGTTGAATACGCTTGAGGAGAGCCATTTG
ACTCTTTCCACAACTATCCAACTCACAACGTGGCACTGGGGTTGTGCCGCCTTTGCAGGTGTATCTTATA
CACGTGGCTTTTGGCCGCAGAGGCACCTGTCGCCAGGTGGGGGGTTCCGCTGCCTGCAAAGGGTCGCTAC
AGACGTTGTTTGTCTTCAAGAAGCTTCCAGAGGAACTGCTTCCTTCACGACATTCAACAGACCTTGCATT
CCTTTGGCGAGAGGGGAAAGACCCCTAGGAATGCTCGTCAAGAAGACAGGGCCAGGTTTCCGGGCCCTCA
CATTGCCAAAAGACGGCAATATGGTGGAAAATAACATATAGACAAACGCACACCGGCCTTATTCCAAGCG
GCTTCGGCCAGTAACGTTAGGGG
